>Addgene plasmid #72626 | pDECKO_TFRC_B | depositor full sequence | sequence record 132761 | pDECKO_TFRC_B sequence 8647 bps
CCCGGGTGCAAAGATGGATAAAGTTTTAAACAGAGAGGAATCTTTGCAGCTAATGGACCTTCTAGGTCTT
GAAAGGAGTGGGAATTGGCTCCGGTGCCCGTCAGTGGGCAGAGCGCACATCGCCCACAGTCCCCGAGAAG
TTGGGGGGAGGGGTCGGCAATTGATCCGGTGCCTAGAGAAGGTGGCGCGGGGTAAACTGGGAAAGTGATG
TCGTGTACTGGCTCCGCCTTTTTCCCGAGGGTGGGGGAGAACCGTATATAAGTGCAGTAGTCGCCGTGAA
CGTTCTTTTTCGCAACGGGTTTGCCGCCAGAACACAGGTAAGTGCCGTGTGTGGTTCCCGCGGGCCTGGC
CTCTTTACGGGTTATGGCCCTTGCGTGCCTTGAATTACTTCCACTGGCTGCAGTACGTGATTCTTGATCC
CGAGCTTCGGGTTGGAAGTGGGTGGGAGAGTTCGAGGCCTTGCGCTTAAGGAGCCCCTTCGCCTCGTGCT
TGAGTTGAGGCCTGGCCTGGGCGCTGGGGCCGCCGCGTGCGAATCTGGTGGCACCTTCGCGCCTGTCTCG
CTGCTTTCGATAAGTCTCTAGCCATTTAAAATTTTTGATGACCTGCTGCGACGCTTTTTTTCTGGCAAGA
TAGTCTTGTAAATGCGGGCCAAGATCTGCACACTGGTATTTCGGTTTTTGGGGCCGCGGGCGGCGACGGG
GCCCGTGCGTCCCAGCGCACATGTTCGGCGAGGCGGGGCCTGCGAGCGCGGCCACCGAGAATCGGACGGG
GGTAGTCTCAAGCTGGCCGGCCTGCTCTGGTGCCTGGCCTCGCGCCGCCGTGTATCGCCCCGCCCTGGGC
GGCAAGGCTGGCCCGGTCGGCACCAGTTGCGTGAGCGGAAAGATGGCCGCTTCCCGGCCCTGCTGCAGGG
AGCTCAAAATGGAGGACGCGGCGCTCGGGAGAGCGGGCGGGTGAGTCACCCACACAAAGGAAAAGGGCCT
TTCCGTCCTCAGCCGTCGCTTCATGTGACTCCACGGAGTACCGGGCGCCGTCCAGGCACCTCGATTAGTT
CTCGAGCTTTTGGAGTACGTCGTCTTTAGGTTGGGGGGAGGGGTTTTATGCGATGGAGTTTCCCCACACT
GAGTGGGTGGAGACTGAAGTTAGGCCAGCTTGGCACTTGATGTAATTCTCCTTGGAATTTGCCCTTTTTG
AGTTTGGATCTTGGTTCATTCTCAAGCCTCAGACAGTGGTTCAAAGTTTTTTTCTTCCATTTCAGGTGTC
GTGACGTACGGCCACCATGACCGAGTACAAGCCCACGGTGCGCCTCGCCACCCGCGACGACGTCCCCAGG
GCCGTACGCACCCTCGCCGCCGCGTTCGCCGACTACCCCGCCACGCGCCACACCGTCGATCCGGACCGCC
ACATCGAGCGGGTCACCGAGCTGCAAGAACTCTTCCTCACGCGCGTCGGGCTCGACATCGGCAAGGTGTG
GGTCGCGGACGACGGCGCCGCCGTGGCGGTCTGGACCACGCCGGAGAGCGTCGAAGCGGGGGCGGTGTTC
GCCGAGATCGGCCCGCGCATGGCCGAGTTGAGCGGTTCCCGGCTGGCCGCGCAGCAACAGATGGAAGGCC
TCCTGGCGCCGCACCGGCCCAAGGAGCCCGCGTGGTTCCTGGCCACCGTCGGAGTCTCGCCCGACCACCA
GGGCAAGGGTCTGGGCAGCGCCGTCGTGCTCCCCGGAGTGGAGGCGGCCGAGCGCGCCGGGGTGCCCGCC
TTCCTGGAGACCTCCGCGCCCCGCAACCTCCCCTTCTACGAGCGGCTCGGCTTCACCGTCACCGCCGACG
TCGAGGTGCCCGAAGGACCGCGCACCTGGTGCATGACCCGCAAGCCCGGTGCCTGAACGCGTTAAGTCGA
CAATCAACCTCTGGATTACAAAATTTGTGAAAGATTGACTGGTATTCTTAACTATGTTGCTCCTTTTACG
CTATGTGGATACGCTGCTTTAATGCCTTTGTATCATGCTATTGCTTCCCGTATGGCTTTCATTTTCTCCT
CCTTGTATAAATCCTGGTTGCTGTCTCTTTATGAGGAGTTGTGGCCCGTTGTCAGGCAACGTGGCGTGGT
GTGCACTGTGTTTGCTGACGCAACCCCCACTGGTTGGGGCATTGCCACCACCTGTCAGCTCCTTTCCGGG
ACTTTCGCTTTCCCCCTCCCTATTGCCACGGCGGAACTCATCGCCGCCTGCCTTGCCCGCTGCTGGACAG
GGGCTCGGCTGTTGGGCACTGACAATTCCGTGGTGTTGTCGGGGAAATCATCGTCCTTTCCTTGGCTGCT
CGCCTGTGTTGCCACCTGGATTCTGCGCGGGACGTCCTTCTGCTACGTCCCTTCGGCCCTCAATCCAGCG
GACCTTCCTTCCCGCGGCCTGCTGCCGGCTCTGCGGCCTCTTCCGCGTCTTCGCCTTCGCCCTCAGACGA
GTCGGATCTCCCTTTGGGCCGCCTCCCCGCGTCGACTTTAAGACCAATGACTTACAAGGCAGCTGTAGAT
CTTAGCCACTTTTTAAAAGAAAAGGGGGGACTGGAAGGGCTAATTCACTCCCAACGAAGACAAGATCTGC
TTTTTGCTTGTACTGGGTCTCTCTGGTTAGACCAGATCTGAGCCTGGGAGCTCTCTGGCTAACTAGGGAA
CCCACTGCTTAAGCCTCAATAAAGCTTGCCTTGAGTGCTTCAAGTAGTGTGTGCCCGTCTGTTGTGTGAC
TCTGGTAACTAGAGATCCCTCAGACCCTTTTAGTCAGTGTGGAAAATCTCTAGCAGTACGTATAGTAGTT
CATGTCATCTTATTATTCAGTATTTATAACTTGCAAAGAAATGAATATCAGAGAGTGAGAGGAACTTGTT
TATTGCAGCTTATAATGGTTACAAATAAAGCAATAGCATCACAAATTTCACAAATAAAGCATTTTTTTCA
CTGCATTCTAGTTGTGGTTTGTCCAAACTCATCAATGTATCTTATCATGTCTGGCTCTAGCTATCCCGCC
CCTAACTCCGCCCATCCCGCCCCTAACTCCGCCCAGTTCCGCCCATTCTCCGCCCCATGGCTGACTAATT
TTTTTTATTTATGCAGAGGCCGAGGCCGCCTCGGCCTCTGAGCTATTCCAGAAGTAGTGAGGAGGCTTTT
TTGGAGGCCTAGGGACGTACCCAATTCGCCCTATAGTGAGTCGTATTACGCGCGCTCACTGGCCGTCGTT
TTACAACGTCGTGACTGGGAAAACCCTGGCGTTACCCAACTTAATCGCCTTGCAGCACATCCCCCTTTCG
CCAGCTGGCGTAATAGCGAAGAGGCCCGCACCGATCGCCCTTCCCAACAGTTGCGCAGCCTGAATGGCGA
ATGGG
[124 nt withheld, positions 3366-3489]
C
[91 nt withheld, positions 3491-3581]
A
[49 nt withheld, positions 3583-3631]
CCTTTGACGTTGGAGTCCACGTTCTTT
[37 nt withheld, positions 3659-3695]
ACCCTATCTCGGTCTATTCTTTTGATTTATAAGGGATTTTGCCGATTTCGGCCTATTGGTTAAAAAATGA
GCTGATTTAACAAAAATTTAACGCGAATTTTAACAAAATATTAACGCTTACAATTTAGGTGGCACTTTTC
GGGGAAATGTGCGCGGAACCCCTATTTGTTTATTTTTCTAAATACATTCAAATATGTATCCGCTCATGAG
ACAATAACCCTGATAAATGCTTCAATAATATTGAAAAAGGAAGAGTATGAGTATTCAACATTTCCGTGTC
GCCCTTATTCCCTTTTTTGCGGCATTTTGCCTTCCTGTTTTTGCTCACCCAGAAACGCTGGTGAAAGTAA
AAGATGCTGAAGATCAGTTGGGTGCACGAGTGGGTTACATCGAACTGGATCTCAACAGCGGTAAGATCCT
TGAGAGTTTTCGCCCCGAAGAACGTTTTCCAATGATGAGCACTTTTAAAGTTCTGCTATGTGGCGCGGTA
TTATCCCGTATTGACGCCGGGCAAGAGCAACTCGGTCGCCGCATACACTATTCTCAGAATGACTTGGTTG
AGTACTCACCAGTCACAGAAAAGCATCTTACGGATGGCATGACAGTAAGAGAATTATGCAGTGCTGCCAT
AACCATGAGTGATAACACTGCGGCCAACTTACTTCTGACAACGATCGGAGGACCGAAGGAGCTAACCGCT
TTTTTGCACAACATGGGGGATCATGTAACTCGCCTTGATCGTTGGGAACCGGAGCTGAATGAAGCCATAC
CAAACGACGAGCGTGACACCACGATGCCTGTAGCAATGGCAACAACGTTGCGCAAACTATTAACTGGCGA
ACTACTTACTCTAGCTTCCCGGCAACAATTAATAGACTGGATGGAGGCGGATAAAGTTGCAGGACCACTT
CTGCGCTCGGCCCTTCCGGCTGGCTGGTTTATTGCTGATAAATCTGGAGCCGGTGAGCGTGGGTCTCGCG
GTATCATTGCAGCACTGGGGCCAGATGGTAAGCCCTCCCGTATCGTAGTTATCTACACGACGGGGAGTCA
GGCAACTATGGATGAACGAAATAGACAGATCGCTGAGATAGGTGCCTCACTGATTAAGCATTGGTAACTG
TCAGACCAAGTTTACTCATATATACTTTAGATTGATTTAAAACTTCATTTTTAATTTAAAAGGATCTAGG
TGAAGATCCTTTTTGATAATCTCATGACCAAAATCCCTTAACGTGAGTTTTCGTTCCACTGAGCGTCAGA
CCCCGTAGAAAAGATCAAAGGATCTTCTTGAGATCCTTTTTTTCTGCGCGTAATCTGCTGCTTGCAAACA
AAAAAACCACCGCTACCAGCGGTGGTTTGTTTGCCGGATCAAGAGCTACCAACTCTTTTTCCGAAGGTAA
CTGGCTTCAGCAGAGCGCAGATACCAAATACTGTTCTTCTAGTGTAGCCGTAGTTAGGCCACCACTTCAA
GAACTCTGTAGCACCGCCTACATACCTCGCTCTGCTAATCCTGTTACCAGTGGCTGCTGCCAGTGGCGAT
AAGTCGTGTCTTACCGGGTTGGACTCAAGACGATAGTTACCGGATAAGGCGCAGCGGTCGGGCTGAACGG
GGGGTTCGTGCACACAGCCCAGCTTGGAGCGAACGACCTACACCGAACTGAGATACCTACAGCGTGAGCT
ATGAGAAAGCGCCACGCTTCCCGAAGGGAGAAAGGCGGACAGGTATCCGGTAAGCGGCAGGGTCGGAACA
GGAGAGCGCACGAGGGAGCTTCCAGGGGGAAACGCCTGGTATCTTTATAGTCCTGTCGGGTTTCGCCACC
TCTGACTTGAGCGTCGATTTTTGTGATGCTCGTCAGGGGGGCGGAGCCTATGGAAAAACGCCAGCAACGC
GGCCTTTTTACGGTTCCTGGCCTTTTGCTGGCCTTTTGCTCACATGTTCTTTCCTGCGTTATCCCCTGAT
TCTGTGGATAACCGTATTACCGCCTTTGAGTGAGCTGATACCGCTCGCCGCAGCCGAACGACCGAGCGCA
GCGAGTCAGTGAGCGAGGAAGCGGAAGAGCGCCCAATACGCAAACCGCCTCTCCCCGCGCGTTGGCCGAT
TCATTAATGCAGCTGGCACGACAGGTTTCCCGACTGGAAAGCGGGCAGTGAGCGCAACGCAATTAATGTG
AGTTAGCTCACTCATTAGGCACCCCAGGCTTTACACTTTATGCTTCCGGCTCGTATGTTGTGTGGAATTG
TGAGCGGATAACAATTTCACACAGGAAACAGCTATGACCATGATTACGCCAAGCGCGCAATTAACCCTCA
CTAAAGGGAACAAAAGCTGGAGCTGCAAGCTTAATGTAGTCTTATGCAATACTCTTGTAGTCTTGCAACA
TGGTAACGATGAGTTAGCAACATGCCTTACAAGGAGAGAAAAAGCACCGTGCATGCCGATTGGTGGAAGT
AAGGTGGTACGATCGTGCCTTATTAGGAAGGCAACAGACGGGTCTGACATGGATTGGACGAACCACTGAA
TTGCCGCATTGCAGAGATATTGTATTTAAGTGCCTAGCTCGATACATAAACGGGTCTCTCTGGTTAGACC
AGATCTGAGCCTGGGAGCTCTCTGGCTAACTAGGGAACCCACTGCTTAAGCCTCAATAAAGCTTGCCTTG
AGTGCTTCAAGTAGTGTGTGCCCGTCTGTTGTGTGACTCTGGTAACTAGAGATCCCTCAGACCCTTTTAG
TCAGTGTGGAAAATCTCTAGCAGTGGCGCCCGAACAGGGACTTGAAAGCGAAAGGGAAACCAGAGGAGCT
CTCTCGACGCAGGACTCGGCTTGCTGAAGCGCGCACGGCAAGAGGCGAGGGGCGGCGACTGGTGAGTACG
CCAAAAATTTTGACTAGCGGAGGCTAGAAGGAGAGAGATGGGTGCGAGAGCGTCAGTATTAAGCGGGGGA
GAATTAGATCGCGATGGGAAAAAATTCGGTTAAGGCCAGGGGGAAAGAAAAAATATAAATTAAAACATAT
AGTATGGGCAAGCAGGGAGCTAGAACGATTCGCAGTTAATCCTGGCCTGTTAGAAACATCAGAAGGCTGT
AGACAAATACTGGGACAGCTACAACCATCCCTTCAGACAGGATCAGAAGAACTTAGATCATTATATAATA
CAGTAGCAACCCTCTATTGTGTGCATCAAAGGATAGAGATAAAAGACACCAAGGAAGCTTTAGACAAGAT
AGAGGAAGAGCAAAACAAAAGTAAGACCACCGCACAGCAAGCGGCCGCTGATCTTCAGACCTGGAGGAGG
AGATATGAGGGACAATTGGAGAAGTGAATTATATAAATATAAAGTAGTAAAAATTGAACCATTAGGAGTA
GCACCCACCAAGGCAAAGAGAAGAGTGGTGCAGAGAGAAAAAAGAGCAGTGGGAATAGGAGCTTTGTTCC
TTGGGTTCTTGGGAGCAGCAGGAAGCACTATGGGCGCAGCGTCAATGACGCTGACGGTACAGGCCAGACA
ATTATTGTCTGGTATAGTGCAGCAGCAGAACAATTTGCTGAGGGCTATTGAGGCGCAACAGCATCTGTTG
CAACTCACAGTCTGGGGCATCAAGCAGCTCCAGGCAAGAATCCTGGCTGTGGAAAGATACCTAAAGGATC
AACAGCTCCTGGGGATTTGGGGTTGCTCTGGAAAACTCATTTGCACCACTGCTGTGCCTTGGAATGCTAG
TTGGAGTAATAAATCTCTGGAACAGATTTGGAATCACACGACCTGGATGGAGTGGGACAGAGAAATTAAC
AATTACACAAGCTTAATACACTCCTTAATTGAAGAATCGCAAAACCAGCAAGAAAAGAATGAACAAGAAT
TATTGGAATTAGATAAATGGGCAAGTTTGTGGAATTGGTTTAACATAACAAATTGGCTGTGGTATATAAA
ATTATTCATAATGATAGTAGGAGGCTTGGTAGGTTTAAGAATAGTTTTTGCTGTACTTTCTATAGTGAAT
AGAGTTAGGCAGGGATATTCACCATTATCGTTTCAGACCCACCTCCCAACCCCGAGGGGACCCAGAGAGG
GCCTATTTCCCATGATTCCTTCATATTTGCATATACGATACAAGGCTGTTAGAGAGATAATTAGAATTAA
TTTGACTGTAAACACAAAGATATTAGTACAAAATACGTGACGTAGAAAGTAATAATTTCTTGGGTAGTTT
GCAGTTTTAAAATTATGTTTTAAAATGGACTATCATATGCTTACCGTAACTTGAAAGTATTTCGATTTCT
TGGCTTTATACATCTTGTGGAAAGGACGAAACACCGGCAGCCTCAGAAATACAAAAGTTTTAGAGCTAGA
AATAGCAAGTTAAAATAAGGCTAGTCCGTTATCAACTTGAAAAAGTGGCACCGAGTCGGTGCTTTTTTGA
ACGCTGACGTCATCAACCCGCTCCAAGGAATCGCGGGCCCAGTGTCACTAGGCGGGAACACCCAGCGCGC
GTGCGCCCTGGCAGGAAGATGGCTGTGAGGGACAGGGGAGTGGCGCCCTGCAATATTTGCATGTCGCTAT
GTGTTCTGGGAAATCACCATAAACGTGAAATGTCTTTGGATTTGGGAGTCTTATAAGTTCTGTATGAGAC
CACTCTTTCCCCGGGATATCGGGTGGCGGCTGTTTTAGAGCTAGAAATAGCAAGTTAAAATAAGGCTAGT
CCGTTATCAACTTGAAAAAGTGGCACCGAGTCGGTGCTTTTTTAAGCTTGGCGTAACTAGATCTTGAGAC
AAATGGCAGTATTCATCCACAATTTTAAAAGAAAAGGGGGGATTGGGGGGTACAGTGCAGGGGAAAGAAT
AGTAGACATAATAGCAACAGACATACAAACTAAAGAATTACAAAAACAAATTACAAAAATTCAAAATTTT
CGGGTTTATTACAGGGACAGCAGAGATCCACTTTGGCGCCGGCTCGAGGGGG
Features (pLannotate 1.2.2; 32 found; start..end, strand, type, name):
     14..80      +  CDS            small t antigen (fragment): SV40 (simian virus 40) small t antigen
    106..317     +  promoter       EF-1α core promoter: core promoter for human elongation factor EF-1α
    318..426     +  intron         EF-1α intron A (fragment): intron upstream of the start codon of human EF-1α
   1052..1255    +  intron         EF-1α intron A: truncated intron upstream of the start codon of human EF-1α
   1277..1876    +  CDS            PuroR (fragment): puromycin N-acetyltransferase; pac from Streptomyces; confers resistance to puromycin
   1892..2480    +  misc_feature   WPRE: woodchuck hepatitis virus posttranscriptional regulatory element
   2531..2550    +  misc_feature   cPPT/CTS (fragment): central polypurine tract and central termination sequence of HIV-1
   2552..2785    +  LTR            3' LTR (ΔU3): self-inactivating 3' long terminal repeat (LTR) from HIV-1
   2863..2984    +  polyA_signal   SV40 poly(A) signal: SV40 polyadenylation signal
   3024..3159    +  rep_origin     SV40 ori: SV40 origin of replication
   3180..3198    -  promoter       T7 promoter: promoter for bacteriophage T7 RNA polymerase
   3206..3361    +  CDS            lacZα (fragment): LacZα fragment of β-galactosidase; lacZ fragment
   3366..3794    +  rep_origin     f1 ori (sequence partly withheld): f1 bacteriophage origin of replication; arrow indicates direction of (+) strand synthesis
   3847..3951    +  promoter       AmpR promoter: bla
   3952..4812    +  CDS            AmpR: β-lactamase; bla; confers resistance to ampicillin, carbenicillin, and related antibiotics
   4983..5571    +  rep_origin     ori: high-copy-number ColE1/pMB1/pBR322/pUC origin of replication
   5754..5846    +  CDS            lacI (fragment): lac repressor; lacI; The lac repressor binds to the lac operator to inhibit transcription in E. coli. This inhibition can be relieved by adding lactose or isopropyl-β-D-thiogalactopyranoside (IPTG).
   5859..5880    +  protein_bind   CAP binding site: CAP binding activates transcription in the presence of cAMP. E. coli catabolite activator protein
   5895..5925    +  promoter       lac promoter: promoter for the E. coli lac operon
   5933..5949    +  protein_bind   lac operator: The lac repressor binds to the lac operator to inhibit transcription in E. coli. This inhibition can be relieved by adding lactose or isopropyl-β-D-thiogalactopyranoside (IPTG). lac repressor encoded by lacI
   5994..6012    +  promoter       T3 promoter: promoter for bacteriophage T3 RNA polymerase
   6040..6266    +  promoter       RSV promoter: Rous sarcoma virus enhancer/promoter
   6267..6447    +  LTR            5' LTR (truncated): truncated 5' long terminal repeat (LTR) from HIV-1
   6494..6619    +  misc_feature   HIV-1 Ψ: packaging signal of human immunodeficiency virus type 1
   6603..6966    +  CDS            HIV-1 gag (fragment): gag protein from human immunodeficiency virus 1; gag
   7112..7345    +  misc_feature   RRE: The Rev response element (RRE) of HIV-1 allows for Rev-dependent mRNA export from the nucleus to the cytoplasm.
   7722..7748    +  CDS            Rev (fragment): human immunodeficiency virus 1 (HIV-1) Rev protein; rev; enhances nuclear export of unspliced and incompletely spliced viral mRNAs
   7752..7992    +  promoter       U6 promoter: RNA polymerase III promoter for human U6 snRNA
   8022..8097    +  misc_RNA       gRNA scaffold: guide RNA scaffold for the Streptococcus pyogenes CRISPR/Cas9 system
   8104..8318    +  promoter       H1 promoter: human H1 RNA promoter
   8347..8422    +  misc_RNA       gRNA scaffold: guide RNA scaffold for the Streptococcus pyogenes CRISPR/Cas9 system
   8478..8595    +  misc_feature   cPPT/CTS: central polypurine tract and central termination sequence of HIV-1
