[The description below was written by a language model from this plasmid's Addgene catalogue record and pLannotate feature annotations shown in this document.]
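Description:
pDECKO_TFRC_B is a third-generation-style, self-inactivating lentiviral plasmid built on the Lentiguide-puro backbone that delivers a pair of CRISPR guide RNAs directed at the promoter of the human transferrin receptor gene (TFRC). It is maintained in E. coli through a high-copy ColE1/pUC origin with ampicillin resistance (AmpR under its own promoter). The backbone also carries an f1 origin, an SV40 origin and poly(A) signal, and lac, T7 and T3 promoter remnants typical of the parental cloning vector.

The viral genome is transcribed from a chimeric RSV promoter/truncated HIV-1 5' LTR and includes the Ψ packaging signal with a partial gag region, the Rev response element, a cPPT/CTS and a ΔU3 3' LTR, so packaging functions must be supplied in trans and the integrated provirus lacks LTR promoter activity. Between the LTRs sit two tandem RNA polymerase III units. A human U6 promoter drives the first guide fused to a Streptococcus pyogenes Cas9 scaffold, and this is followed immediately by an H1 promoter driving the second guide with its own scaffold. The dual-guide insert was assembled by Gibson cloning. Downstream, an EF-1α core promoter with truncated intron A expresses puromycin N-acetyltransferase, followed by a WPRE to enhance transcript expression, which allows puromycin selection of transduced or transfected mammalian cells.

No Cas9 coding sequence is annotated, so the nuclease must be provided separately. Simultaneous expression of the two guides is designed to produce paired cuts flanking the target and so delete the intervening genomic segment, here the TFRC promoter, in line with the DECKO dual-CRISPR deletion strategy for removing genomic elements.
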