Addgene plasmid #72626: pDECKO_TFRC_B
Purpose: Expresses two gRNAs targeting the TFRC promoter
Depositing lab: Roderic Guigo & Rory Johnson. Publication: DECKO: Single-oligo, dual-CRISPR deletion of genomic elements including long non-coding RNAs. Aparicio-Prat E, Arnan C, Sala I, Bosch N, Guigo R, Johnson R. BMC Genomics. 2015 Oct 23;16(1):846. doi: 10.1186/s12864-015-2086-z. PubMed 26493208.
Backbone
  Vector backbone: Lentiguide-puro
  Vector type: Mammalian Expression
  Selectable markers: Puromycin
Growth in bacteria
  Bacterial resistance: Ampicillin, 100 μg/mL
  Growth temperature: 37°C
  Growth strain: DH5alpha
  Copy number: High Copy
Gene/Insert
  Gene/Insert name: gRNAs toward TFRC
  gRNA/shRNA sequence: gRNA1:GCAGCCTCAGAAATACAAAA, gRNA2CGGGATATCGGGTGGCGGCT
  Species: H. sapiens (human)
  Promoter: U6 (gRNA1) and H1 (gRNA2)
  Cloning method: Gibson Cloning
  Sequencing primers: 5′ hU6-F (5'-GAGGGCCTATTTCCCATGATT-3'); 3′ hGata4-rev (5'-ATTGTGGATGAATACTGCC-3')
Terms and licenses: Academic/Nonprofit Terms; Industry Terms: Not Available to Industry
How to cite: pDECKO_TFRC_B was a gift from Roderic Guigo & Rory Johnson (Addgene plasmid # 72626 ; http://n2t.net/addgene:72626 ; RRID:Addgene_72626)
