>Addgene plasmid #72626 | pDECKO_TFRC_B | addgene partial sequence | sequence record 134317 | LKO1_5 5'-GACTATCATATGCTTACCGT-3'
AGGACGAAACACCGGCAGCCTCAGAAATACAAAAGTTTTAGAGCTAGAAATAGCAAGTTAAAATAAGGCT
AGTCCGTTATCAACTTGAAAAAGTGGCACCGAGTCGGTGCTTTTTTGAACGCTGACGTCATCAACCCGCT
CCAAGGAATCGCGGGCCCAGTGTCACTAGGCGGGAACACCCAGCGCGCGTGCGCCCTGGCAGGAAGATGG
CTGTGAGGGACAGGGGAGTGGCGCCCTGCAATATTTGCATGTCGCTATGTGTTCTGGGAAATCACCATAA
ACGTGAAATGTCTTTGGATTTGGGAGTCTTATAAGTTCTGTATGAGACCACTCTTTCCCCGGGATATCGG
GTGGCGGCTGTTTTAGAGCTAGAAATAGCAAGTTAAAATAAGGCTAGTCCGTTATCAACTTGAAAAAGTG
GCACCGAGTCGGTGCTTTTTTAAGCTTGGCGTAACTAGATCTTGAGACAAATGGCAGTATTCATCCACAA
TTTTAAAAGAAAAGGGGGGATTGGGGGGTACAGTGCAGGGGAAAGAATAGTAGACATAATAGCAACAGAC
ATACAAACTAAAGAATTACAAAAACAAATTACAAAAATTCAAAATTTTCGGGTTTATTACAGGGACAGCA
GAGATCCACTTTGGCGCCGGCTCGAGGGGGCCCGGGTGCAAAGATGGATAAAGTTTTAAACAGAGAGGAA
TCTTTGCAGCTAATGGACCTTCTAGGTCTTGAAAGGAGTGGGAATTGGCTCCGGTGCCCGTCAGTGGGCA
GAGCGCACATCGCCCACAGTCCCCGAGAAGTTGGGG
