>Addgene plasmid #72626 | pDECKO_TFRC_B | addgene partial sequence | sequence record 134318 | EF1a-R 5'-CACGGCGACTACTGCACTTA-3'
CAGTACACGACATCACTTTCCCAGTTTACCCCGCGCCACCTTCTCTAGGCACCGGATCAATTGCCGACCC
CTCCCCCCAACTTCTCGGGGACTGTGGGCGATGTGCGCTCTGCCCACTGACGGGCACCGGAGCCAATTCC
CACTCCTTTCAAGACCTAGAAGGTCCATTAGCTGCAAAGATTCCTCTCTGTTTAAAACTTTATCCATCTT
TGCACCCGGGCCCCCTCGAGCCGGCGCCAAAGTGGATCTCTGCTGTCCCTGTAATAAACCCGAAAATTTT
GAATTTTTGTAATTTGTTTTTGTAATTCTTTAGTTTGTATGTCTGTTGCTATTATGTCTACTATTCTTTC
CCCTGCACTGTACCCCCCAATCCCCCCTTTTCTTTTAAAATTGTGGATGAATACTGCCATTTGTCTCAAG
ATCTAGTTACGCCAAGCTTAAAAAAGCACCGACTCGGTGCCACTTTTTCAAGTTGATAACGGACTAGCCT
TATTTTAACTTGCTATTTCTAGCTCTAAAACAGCCGCCACCCGATATCCCGGGGAAAGAGTGGTCTCATA
CAGAACTTATAAGACTCCCAAATCCAAAGACATTTCACGTTTATGGTGATTTCCCAGAACACATAGCGAC
ATGCAAATATTGCAGGGCGCCACTCCCCTGTCCCTCACAGCCATCTTCCTGCCAGGGCGCACGCGCGCTG
GGTGTTCCCGCCTAGTGACACTGGGCCCGCGATTCCTTGGAGCGGGTTGATGACGTCAGCGTTCAAAAAA
GCACCGACTCGGTGC
